Addgene plasmid #231599: pHR-ALFANb-GB1-CAAX-WPRE
Purpose: Express ALFANb-CAAX
Depositing lab: Marvin Tanenbaum. Depositing organization: Hubrecht Institute. Publication: Long-term imaging of individual ribosomes reveals ribosome cooperativity in mRNA translation. Madern MF, Yang S, Witteveen O, Segeren HA, Bauer M, Tanenbaum ME. Cell. 2025 Jan 23:S0092-8674(25)00045-5. doi: 10.1016/j.cell.2025.01.016. PubMed 39892379.
Backbone
  Vector backbone: pHR
  Vector type: Lentiviral
Growth in bacteria
  Bacterial resistance: Ampicillin, 100 μg/mL
  Growth temperature: 37°C
  Growth strain: NEB Stable
  Copy number: High Copy
Gene/Insert
  Gene/Insert name: ALFANb-CAAX
  Species: Synthetic
  Cloning method: Gibson Cloning
Terms and licenses: Academic/Nonprofit Terms; Industry Terms: Not Available to Industry
How to cite: pHR-ALFANb-GB1-CAAX-WPRE was a gift from Marvin Tanenbaum (Addgene plasmid # 231599 ; http://n2t.net/addgene:231599 ; RRID:Addgene_231599)
