[The description below was written by a language model from this plasmid's Addgene catalogue record and pLannotate feature annotations shown in this document.]
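Description:
pHR-ALFANb-GB1-CAAX-WPRE is a lentiviral transfer plasmid built on the pHR backbone for expressing a membrane-anchored nanobody against the ALFA tag in mammalian cells. In bacteria it is maintained through a high-copy ColE1/pUC-type origin and selected with ampicillin via the bla gene. The backbone also carries remnants typical of older pHR vectors: fragments of tetracycline resistance, rop and bom sequences, and an SV40 promoter-driven gpt cassette with the SV40 small t intron and polyadenylation signal, all lying outside the packaged region.

The viral portion runs from an HIV-1 5' LTR (annotated as truncated) through the Ψ packaging signal, a partial gag sequence, the Rev response element and the cPPT/CTS, to a self-inactivating ΔU3 3' LTR, so that the integrated provirus relies on the internal promoter. That promoter is the SFFV LTR promoter, which drives a synthetic open reading frame. The first segment was matched by the annotation software to a mouse immunoglobulin heavy-chain variable domain; by its position and the plasmid name, it most likely corresponds to the ALFA nanobody. It is followed by GB1, the protein G B1 domain used as a solubilising fusion partner. The short hits called Twin-Strep-tag fragments downstream are probably linker-like sequence rather than a functional tag. The CAAX prenylation motif that would tether the fusion to membranes is not separately annotated. Although the name includes WPRE, no WPRE feature was detected, and little space remains between the coding region and the 3' LTR.

The stated purpose is simply to express ALFANb-CAAX. Such a construct would recruit ALFA-tagged proteins to the membrane, and the associated study concerns long-term imaging of individual translating ribosomes.
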