Features (pLannotate 1.2.2; 32 found; start..end, strand, type, name):
     16..34      -  promoter       SP6 promoter: promoter for bacteriophage SP6 RNA polymerase
    262..541     +  CDS            TcR (fragment): tetracycline efflux protein; tet; confers resistance to tetracycline
    542..590     -  misc_feature   bom (fragment): basis of mobility region from pBR322
    692..727     -  CDS            rop (fragment): Rop protein, which maintains plasmids at low copy number; rop
    822..926     +  promoter       AmpR promoter: bla
    927..1787    +  CDS            AmpR: β-lactamase; bla; confers resistance to ampicillin, carbenicillin, and related antibiotics
   1958..2546    +  rep_origin     ori: high-copy-number ColE1/pMB1/pBR322/pUC origin of replication
   2729..2785    +  CDS            lacI (fragment): lac repressor; lacI; The lac repressor binds to the lac operator to inhibit transcription in E. coli. This inhibition can be relieved by adding lactose or isopropyl-β-D-thiogalactopyranoside (IPTG).
   2792..3121    +  promoter       SV40 promoter: SV40 enhancer and early promoter
   3321..3440    +  CDS            gpt (fragment): XGPT_ECOLI - Also known as gpp, gxu. Experimental evidence at protein level: Swiss-Prot protein existence level 1. Purine salvage pathway enzyme that catalyzes the transfer of the ribosyl-5-phosphate group from 5-phospho-alpha-D-ribose 1- diphosphate (PRPP) to the N9 position of the 6-oxopurines guanine and xanthine to form the corresponding ribonucleotides GMP (guanosine 5'- monophosphate) and XMP (xanthosine 5'-monophosphate), with the release of PPi. To a lesser extent, also acts on hypoxanthine (PubMed:9100006, PubMed:3886014). Does not ribophosphorylate adenine (PubMed:3886014). From Esch
   3440..3775    +  CDS            gpt (fragment): XGPT_ECOLI - Also known as gpp, gxu. Experimental evidence at protein level: Swiss-Prot protein existence level 1. Purine salvage pathway enzyme that catalyzes the transfer of the ribosyl-5-phosphate group from 5-phospho-alpha-D-ribose 1- diphosphate (PRPP) to the N9 position of the 6-oxopurines guanine and xanthine to form the corresponding ribonucleotides GMP (guanosine 5'- monophosphate) and XMP (xanthosine 5'-monophosphate), with the release of PPi. To a lesser extent, also acts on hypoxanthine (PubMed:9100006, PubMed:3886014). Does not ribophosphorylate adenine (PubMed:3886014). From Esch
   3870..4175    +  CDS            frsA (fragment): FRSA_ECOLI - Also known as yafA. Experimental evidence at protein level: Swiss-Prot protein existence level 1. Catalyzes the hydrolysis of esters (PubMed:15808744). Displays esterase activity toward pNP-butyrate (PubMed:15808744). May stimulate mixed-acid fermentation by acting as a fermentation/respiration switch that down-regulates respiration and up- regulates fermentation rates (PubMed:15169777). From Escherichia coli (strain K12).
   4179..4253    +  CDS            small t antigen (fragment): SV40 (simian virus 40) small t antigen
   4255..4320    +  intron         small t intron: SV40 (simian virus 40) small t antigen intron
   4450..4470    +  CDS            SV40 NLS: nuclear localization signal of SV40 (simian virus 40) large T antigen
   4789..4872    +  CDS            large T antigen (fragment): large T antigen from SV40 (simian virus 40)
   4895..5029    +  polyA_signal   SV40 poly(A) signal: SV40 polyadenylation signal
   5196..5525    +  CDS            nef (fragment): NEF_HV1BR - Experimental evidence at protein level: Swiss-Prot protein existence level 1. Extracellular Nef protein targets CD4(+) T-lymphocytes for apoptosis by interacting with CXCR4 surface receptors (PubMed:14990729). From Human immunodeficiency virus type 1 group M subtype B (isolate BRU/LAI) (HIV-1).
   5573..5830    +  LTR            5' LTR (truncated): truncated 5' long terminal repeat (LTR) from HIV-1
   5877..6002    +  misc_feature   HIV-1 Ψ: packaging signal of human immunodeficiency virus type 1
   5986..6324    +  CDS            HIV-1 gag (fragment): gag protein from human immunodeficiency virus 1; gag
   6499..6732    +  misc_feature   RRE: The Rev response element (RRE) of HIV-1 allows for Rev-dependent mRNA export from the nucleus to the cytoplasm.
   7109..7209    +  CDS            Rev (fragment): human immunodeficiency virus 1 (HIV-1) Rev protein; rev; enhances nuclear export of unspliced and incompletely spliced viral mRNAs
   7246..7363    +  misc_feature   cPPT/CTS: central polypurine tract and central termination sequence of HIV-1
   7400..7432    -  misc_feature   MCS (fragment): pBluescript multiple cloning site
   7516..7923    +  promoter       SFFV promoter: spleen focus-forming virus long terminal repeat (LTR) promoter
   7966..8331    +  CDS            HVM20_MOUSE: Experimental evidence at protein level: Swiss-Prot protein existence level 1. From Mus musculus (Mouse).
   8338..8499    +  CDS            GB1: B1 domain of Streptococcal protein G effective as a solubilizing fusion partner (Cheng and Patel, 2004)
   8506..8528    +  CDS            Twin-Strep-tag (fragment): two Strep-Tag®II moieties connected by a linker for enhanced binding to Strep-Tactin®, an engineered form of streptavidin (Schmidt et al., 2013)
   8530..8550    +  CDS            Twin-Strep-tag (fragment): two Strep-Tag®II moieties connected by a linker for enhanced binding to Strep-Tactin®, an engineered form of streptavidin (Schmidt et al., 2013)
   8646..8711    +  CDS            nef (fragment): NEF_HV1Z2 - Experimental evidence at protein level: Swiss-Prot protein existence level 1. Extracellular Nef protein targets CD4(+) T-lymphocytes for apoptosis by interacting with CXCR4 surface receptors. From Human immunodeficiency virus type 1 group M subtype D (isolate Z2/CDC-Z34) (HIV-1).
   8713..8946    +  LTR            3' LTR (ΔU3): self-inactivating 3' long terminal repeat (LTR) from HIV-1
>Addgene plasmid #231599 | pHR-ALFANb-GB1-CAAX-WPRE | addgene full sequence | sequence record 459549 | Addgene NGS Result
ATTAATTCCGTGTATTCTATAGTGTCACCTAAATCGTATGTGTATGATACATAAGGTTATGTATTAATTG
TAGCCGCGTTCTAACGACAATATGTACAAGCCTAATTGTGTAGCATCTGGCTTACTGAAGCAGACCCTAT
CATCTCTCTCGTAAACTGCCGTCAGAGTCGGTTTGGTTGGACGAACCTTCTGAGTTTCTGGTAACGCCGT
CCCGCACCCGGAAATGGTCAGCGAACCAATCAGCAGGGTCATCGCTAGCCAGATCCTCTACGCCGGACGC
ATCGTGGCCGGCATCACCGGCGCCACAGGTGCGGTTGCTGGCGCCTATATCGCCGACATCACCGATGGGG
AAGATCGGGCTCGCCACTTCGGGCTCATGAGCGCTTGTTTCGGCGTGGGTATGGTGGCAGGCCCCGTGGC
CGGGGGACTGTTGGGCGCCATCTCCTTGCATGCACCATTCCTTGCGGCGGCGGTGCTCAACGGCCTCAAC
CTACTACTGGGCTGCTTCCTAATGCAGGAGTCGCATAAGGGAGAGCGTCGAATGGTGCACTCTCAGTACA
ATCTGCTCTGATGCCGCATAGTTAAGCCAGCCCCGACACCCGCCAACACCCGCTGACGCGCCCTGACGGG
CTTGTCTGCTCCCGGCATCCGCTTACAGACAAGCTGTGACCGTCTCCGGGAGCTGCATGTGTCAGAGGTT
TTCACCGTCATCACCGAAACGCGCGAGACGAAAGGGCCTCGTGATACGCCTATTTTTATAGGTTAATGTC
ATGATAATAATGGTTTCTTAGACGTCAGGTGGCACTTTTCGGGGAAATGTGCGCGGAACCCCTATTTGTT
TATTTTTCTAAATACATTCAAATATGTATCCGCTCATGAGACAATAACCCTGATAAATGCTTCAATAATA
TTGAAAAAGGAAGAGTATGAGTATTCAACATTTCCGTGTCGCCCTTATTCCCTTTTTTGCGGCATTTTGC
CTTCCTGTTTTTGCTCACCCAGAAACGCTGGTGAAAGTAAAAGATGCTGAAGATCAGTTGGGTGCACGAG
TGGGTTACATCGAACTGGATCTCAACAGCGGTAAGATCCTTGAGAGTTTTCGCCCCGAAGAACGTTTTCC
AATGATGAGCACTTTTAAAGTTCTGCTATGTGGCGCGGTATTATCCCGTATTGACGCCGGGCAAGAGCAA
CTCGGTCGCCGCATACACTATTCTCAGAATGACTTGGTTGAGTACTCACCAGTCACAGAAAAGCATCTTA
CGGATGGCATGACAGTAAGAGAATTATGCAGTGCTGCCATAACCATGAGTGATAACACTGCGGCCAACTT
ACTTCTGACAACGATCGGAGGACCGAAGGAGCTAACCGCTTTTTTGCACAACATGGGGGATCATGTAACT
CGCCTTGATCGTTGGGAACCGGAGCTGAATGAAGCCATACCAAACGACGAGCGTGACACCACGATGCCTG
TAGCAATGGCAACAACGTTGCGCAAACTATTAACTGGCGAACTACTTACTCTAGCTTCCCGGCAACAATT
AATAGACTGGATGGAGGCGGATAAAGTTGCAGGACCACTTCTGCGCTCGGCCCTTCCGGCTGGCTGGTTT
ATTGCTGATAAATCTGGAGCCGGTGAGCGTGGGTCTCGCGGTATCATTGCAGCACTGGGGCCAGATGGTA
AGCCCTCCCGTATCGTAGTTATCTACACGACGGGGAGTCAGGCAACTATGGATGAACGAAATAGACAGAT
CGCTGAGATAGGTGCCTCACTGATTAAGCATTGGTAACTGTCAGACCAAGTTTACTCATATATACTTTAG
ATTGATTTAAAACTTCATTTTTAATTTAAAAGGATCTAGGTGAAGATCCTTTTTGATAATCTCATGACCA
AAATCCCTTAACGTGAGTTTTCGTTCCACTGAGCGTCAGACCCCGTAGAAAAGATCAAAGGATCTTCTTG
AGATCCTTTTTTTCTGCGCGTAATCTGCTGCTTGCAAACAAAAAAACCACCGCTACCAGCGGTGGTTTGT
TTGCCGGATCAAGAGCTACCAACTCTTTTTCCGAAGGTAACTGGCTTCAGCAGAGCGCAGATACCAAATA
CTGTTCTTCTAGTGTAGCCGTAGTTAGGCCACCACTTCAAGAACTCTGTAGCACCGCCTACATACCTCGC
TCTGCTAATCCTGTTACCAGTGGCTGCTGCCAGTGGCGATAAGTCGTGTCTTACCGGGTTGGACTCAAGA
CGATAGTTACCGGATAAGGCGCAGCGGTCGGGCTGAACGGGGGGTTCGTGCACACAGCCCAGCTTGGAGC
GAACGACCTACACCGAACTGAGATACCTACAGCGTGAGCTATGAGAAAGCGCCACGCTTCCCGAAGGGAG
AAAGGCGGACAGGTATCCGGTAAGCGGCAGGGTCGGAACAGGAGAGCGCACGAGGGAGCTTCCAGGGGGA
AACGCCTGGTATCTTTATAGTCCTGTCGGGTTTCGCCACCTCTGACTTGAGCGTCGATTTTTGTGATGCT
CGTCAGGGGGGCGGAGCCTATGGAAAAACGCCAGCAACGCGGCCTTTTTACGGTTCCTGGCCTTTTGCTG
GCCTTTTGCTCACATGTTCTTTCCTGCGTTATCCCCTGATTCTGTGGATAACCGTATTACCGCCTTTGAG
TGAGCTGATACCGCTCGCCGCAGCCGAACGACCGAGCGCAGCGAGTCAGTGAGCGAGGAAGCGGAAGAGC
GCCCAATACGCAAACCGCCTCTCCCCGCGCGTTGGCCGATTCATTAATGCAGCTGTGGAATGTGTGTCAG
TTAGGGTGTGGAAAGTCCCCAGGCTCCCCAGCAGGCAGAAGTATGCAAAGCATGCATCTCAATTAGTCAG
CAACCAGGTGTGGAAAGTCCCCAGGCTCCCCAGCAGGCAGAAGTATGCAAAGCATGCATCTCAATTAGTC
AGCAACCATAGTCCCGCCCCTAACTCCGCCCATCCCGCCCCTAACTCCGCCCAGTTCCGCCCATTCTCCG
CCCCATGGCTGACTAATTTTTTTTATTTATGCAGAGGCCGAGGCCGCCTCGGCCTCTGAGCTATTCCAGA
AGTAGTGAGGAGGCTTTTTTGGAGGCCTAGGCTTTTGCAAAAAGCTTGGACACAAGACAGGCTTGCGAGA
TATGTTTGAGAATACCACTTTATCCCGCGTCAGGGAGAGGCAGTGCGTAAAAAGACGCGGACTCATGTGA
AATACTGGTTTTTAGTGCGCCAGATCTCTATAATCTCGCGCAACCTATTTTCCCCTCGAACACTTTTTAA
GCCGTAGATAAACAGGCTGGGACACTTCACATGAGCGAAAAATACATCGTCACCTGGGACATGTTGCAGA
TCCATGCACGTAAACTCGCAAGCCGACTGATGCCTTCTGAACAATGGAAAGGCATTATTGCCGTAAGCCG
TGGCGGTCTGTACCGGGTGCGTTACTGGCGCGTGAACTGGGTATTCGTCATGTCGATACCGTTTGTATTT
CCAGCTACGATCACGACAACCAGCGCGAGCTTAAAGTGCTGAAACGCGCAGAAGGCGATGGCGAAGGCTT
CATCGTTATTGATGACCTGGTGGATACCGGTGGTACTGCGGTTGCGATTCGTGAAATGTATCCAAAAGCG
CACTTTGTCACCATCTTCGCAAAACCGGCTGGTCGTCCGCTGGTTGATGACTATGTTGTTGATATCCCGC
AAGATCCCTGGATTGAACAGCCGTGGGATATGGGCGTCGTATTCGTCCCGCCAATCTCCGGTCGCTAATC
TTTTCAACGCCTGGCACTGCCGGGCGTTGTTCTTTTTAACTTCAGGCGGGTTACAATAGTTTCCAGTAAG
TATTCTGGAGGCTGCATCCATGACACAGGCAAACCTGAGCGAAACCCTGTTCAAACCCCGCTTTAAACAT
CCTGAAACCTCGACGCTAGTCCGCCGCTTTAATCACGGCGCACAACCGCCTGTGCAGTCGGCCCTTGATG
GTAAAACCATCCCTCACTGGTATCGCATGATTAACCGTCTGATGTGGATCTGGCGCGGCATTGACCCACG
CGAAATCCTCGACGTCCAGGCACGTATTGTGATGAGCGATGCCGAACGTACCGACGATGATTTATACGAT
ACGGTGATTGGCTACCGTGGCGGCAACTGGATTTATGAGTGGGCCCCGGATCTTTGTGAAGGAACCTTAC
TTCTGTGGTGTGACATAATTGGACAAACTACCTACAGAGATTTAAAGCTCTAAGGTAAATATAAAATTTT
TAAGTGTATAATGTGTTAAACTACTGATTCTAATTGTTTGTGTATTTTAGATTCCAACCTATGGAACTGA
TGAATGGGAGCAGTGGTGGAATGCCTTTAATGAGGAAAACCTGTTTTGCTCAGAAGAAATGCCATCTAGT
GATGATGAGGCTACTGCTGACTCTCAACATTCTACTCCTCCAAAAAAGAAGAGAAAGGTAGAAGACCCCA
AGGACTTTCCTTCAGAATTGCTAAGTTTTTTGAGTCATGCTGTGTTTAGTAATAGAACTCTTGCTTGCTT
TGCTATTTACACCACAAAGGAAAAAGCTGCACTGCTATACAAGAAAATTATGGAAAAATATTCTGTAACC
TTTATAAGTAGGCATAACAGTTATAATCATAACATACTGTTTTTTCTTACTCCACACAGGCATAGAGTGT
CTGCTATTAATAACTATGCTCAAAAATTGTGTACCTTTAGCTTTTTAATTTGTAAAGGGGTTAATAAGGA
ATATTTGATGTATAGTGCCTTGACTAGAGATCATAATCAGCCATACCACATTTGTAGAGGTTTTACTTGC
TTTAAAAAACCTCCCACACCTCCCCCTGAACCTGAAACATAAAATGAATGCAATTGTTGTTGTTAACTTG
TTTATTGCAGCTTATAATGGTTACAAATAAAGCAATAGCATCACAAATTTCACAAATAAAGCATTTTTTT
CACTGCATTCTAGTTGTGGTTTGTCCAAACTCATCAATGTATCTTATCATGTCTGGATCAACTGGATAAC
TCAAGCTAACCAAAATCATCCCAAACTTCCCACCCCATACCCTATTACCACTGCCAATTACCTGTGGTTT
CATTTACTCTAAACCTGTGATTCCTCTGAATTATTTTCATTTTAAAGAAATTGTATTTGTTAAATATGTA
CTACAAACTTAGTAGTTGGAAGGGCTAATTCACTCCCAAAGAAGACAAGATATCCTTGATCTGTGGATCT
ACCACACACAAGGCTACTTCCCTGATTAGCAGAACTACACACCAGGGCCAGGGGTCAGATATCCACTGAC
CTTTGGATGGTGCTACAAGCTAGTACCAGTTGAGCCAGATAAGGTAGAAGAGGCCAATAAAGGAGAGAAC
ACCAGCTTGTTACACCCTGTGAGCCTGCATGGGATGGATGACCCGGAGAGAGAAGTGTTAGAGTGGAGGT
TTGACAGCCGCCTAGCATTTCATCACGTGGCCCGAGAGCTGCATCCGGAGTACTTCAAGAACTGCTGATA
TCGAGCTTGCTACAAGGGACTTTCCGCTGGGGACTTTCCAGGGAGGCGTGGCCTGGGCGGGACTGGGGAG
TGGCGAGCCCTCAGATCCTGCATATAAGCAGCTGCTTTTTGCCTGTACTGGGTCTCTCTGGTTAGACCAG
ATCTGAGCCTGGGAGCTCTCTGGCTAACTAGGGAACCCACTGCTTAAGCCTCAATAAAGCTTGCCTTGAG
TGCTTCAAGTAGTGTGTGCCCGTCTGTTGTGTGACTCTGGTAACTAGAGATCCCTCAGACCCTTTTAGTC
AGTGTGGAAAATCTCTAGCAGTGGCGCCCGAACAGGGACTTGAAAGCGAAAGGGAAACCAGAGGAGCTCT
CTCGACGCAGGACTCGGCTTGCTGAAGCGCGCACGGCAAGAGGCGAGGGGCGGCGACTGGTGAGTACGCC
AAAAATTTTGACTAGCGGAGGCTAGAAGGAGAGAGATGGGTGCGAGAGCGTCAGTATTAAGCGGGGGAGA
ATTAGATCGCGATGGGAAAAAATTCGGTTAAGGCCAGGGGGAAAGAAAAAATATAAATTAAAACATATAG
TATGGGCAAGCAGGGAGCTAGAACGATTCGCAGTTAATCCTGGCCTGTTAGAAACATCAGAAGGCTGTAG
ACAAATACTGGGACAGCTACAACCATCCCTTCAGACAGGATCAGAAGAACTTAGATCATTATATAATACA
GTAGCAACCCTCTATTGTGTGCATCAAAGGATAGAGATAAAAGACACCAAGGAAGCTTTAGACAAGATAG
AGGAAGAGCAAAACAAAAGTAAGACCACCGCACAGCAAGCGGCCGGCCGCTGATCTTCAGACCTGGAGGA
GGAGATATGAGGGACAATTGGAGAAGTGAATTATATAAATATAAAGTAGTAAAAATTGAACCATTAGGAG
TAGCACCCACCAAGGCAAAGAGAAGAGTGGTGCAGAGAGAAAAAAGAGCAGTGGGAATAGGAGCTTTGTT
CCTTGGGTTCTTGGGAGCAGCAGGAAGCACTATGGGCGCAGCGTCAATGACGCTGACGGTACAGGCCAGA
CAATTATTGTCTGGTATAGTGCAGCAGCAGAACAATTTGCTGAGGGCTATTGAGGCGCAACAGCATCTGT
TGCAACTCACAGTCTGGGGCATCAAGCAGCTCCAGGCAAGAATCCTGGCTGTGGAAAGATACCTAAAGGA
TCAACAGCTCCTGGGGATTTGGGGTTGCTCTGGAAAACTCATTTGCACCACTGCTGTGCCTTGGAATGCT
AGTTGGAGTAATAAATCTCTGGAACAGATTTGGAATCACACGACCTGGATGGAGTGGGACAGAGAAATTA
ACAATTACACAAGCTTAATACACTCCTTAATTGAAGAATCGCAAAACCAGCAAGAAAAGAATGAACAAGA
ATTATTGGAATTAGATAAATGGGCAAGTTTGTGGAATTGGTTTAACATAACAAATTGGCTGTGGTATATA
AAATTATTCATAATGATAGTAGGAGGCTTGGTAGGTTTAAGAATAGTTTTTGCTGTACTTTCTATAGTGA
ATAGAGTTAGGCAGGGATATTCACCATTATCGTTTCAGACCCACCTCCCAACCCCGAGGGGACCCGACAG
GCCCGAAGGAATAGAAGAAGAAGGTGGAGAGAGAGACAGAGACAGATCCATTCGATTAGTGAACGGATCT
CGACGGTATCGCCAAATGGCAGTATTCATCCACAATTTTAAAAGAAAAGGGGGGATTGGGGGGTACAGTG
CAGGGGAAAGAATAGTAGACATAATAGCAACAGACATACAAACTAAAGAATTACAAAAACAAATTACAAA
AATTCAAAATTTTCGGGTTTATTACAGGGACAGCAGAGATCCAGTTTGGATCGATAAGCTTGATATCGAA
TTCCTGCAGCCCCGATAAAATAAAAGATTTTATTTAGTCTCCAGAAAAAGGGGGGAATGAAAGACCCCAC
CTGTAGGTTTGGCAAGCTAGCTGCAGTAACGCCATTTTGCAAGGCATGGAAAAATACCAAACCAAGAATA
GAGAAGTTCAGATCAAGGGCGGGTACATGAAAATAGCTAACGTTGGGCCAAACAGGATATCTGCGGTGAG
CAGTTTCGGCCCCGGCCCGGGGCCAAGAACAGATGGTCACCGCAGTTTCGGCCCCGGCCCGAGGCCAAGA
ACAGATGGTCCCCAGATATGGCCCAACCCTCAGCAGTTTCTTAAGACCCATCAGATGTTTCCAGGCTCCC
CCAAGGACCTGAAATGACCCTGCGCCTTATTTGAATTAACCAATCAGCCTGCTTCTCGCTTCTGTTCGCG
CGCTTCTGCTTCCCGAGCTCTATAAAAGAGCTCACAACCCCTCACTCGGCGCGCCAGTCCTCCGACAGAC
TGAGTCGCCCGGGGGGGATCTGGAGCTCTCGAGAATTCTCACGCGTGCCACCATGGAGGTGCAGCTGCAG
GAGAGTGGAGGTGGACTGGTGCAGCCCGGAGGTAGTCTGCGACTGAGCTGCACCGCCAGCGGCGTGACCA
TCAGCGCCCTGAACGCCATGGCCATGGGCTGGTACCGCCAGGCCCCCGGCGAGCGCCGCGTGATGGTGGC
CGCCGTGAGCGAGCGCGGCAACGCCATGTACCGCGAGAGCGTGCAGGGCCGCTTCACCGTGACCCGCGAC
TTCACCAACAAGATGGTGAGCCTGCAGATGGACAACCTGAAGCCCGAGGACACCGCCGTGTACTACTGCC
ACGTGCTGGAGGACCGCGTGGACAGCTTCCACGACTACTGGGGCCAGGGCACCCAGGTGACCGTGAGCAG
CTTGGAGTACAAGCTTATCCTGAACGGTAAAACCCTGAAAGGTGAAACCACCACCGAAGCTGTTGACGCT
GCTACCGCGGAAAAAGTTTTCAAACAGTACGCTAACGACAACGGTGTTGACGGTGAATGGACCTACGACG
ACGCTACCAAAACCTTCACGGTAACCGAAGGATCCGGTGGAGGTTCTGGTGGTGGATCTGGTGGAGGTTC
TGGAGGTGGAAAAATGTCCAAGGATGGTAAGAAAAAGAAGAAGAAGTCAAAAACCAAGTGTGTTATCATG
TAAACTAGTTAAGCGGCCGCGACTCTAGAGTCGACCCTTTAAGACCAATGACTTACAAGGCAGCTGTAGA
TCTTAGCCACTTTTTAAAAGAAAAGGGGGGACTGGAAGGGCTAATTCACTCCCAACGAAGACAAGATCTG
CTTTTTGCTTGTACTGGGTCTCTCTGGTTAGACCAGATCTGAGCCTGGGAGCTCTCTGGCTAACTAGGGA
ACCCACTGCTTAAGCCTCAATAAAGCTTGCCTTGAGTGCTTCAAGTAGTGTGTGCCCGTCTGTTGTGTGA
CTCTGGTAACTAGAGATCCCTCAGACCCTTTTAGTCAGTGTGGAAAATCTCTAGCAGCATCTAGA
